>Addgene plasmid #241503 | pMIHP-16273 Flag.S.VSVG | addgene full sequence | sequence record 481846 | Addgene NGS Result
TTTTCCCAGTCACGACGTTGTAAAACGACGGCGCAAGGAATGGTGCATGCAAGGAGATGGCGCCCAACAG
TCCCCCGGCCACGGGGCCTGCCACCATACCCACGCCGAAACAAGCGCTCATGAGCCCGAAGTGGCGAGCC
CGATCTTCCCCATCGGTGATGTCGGCGATATAGGCGCCAGCAACCGCACCTGTGGCGCCGGTGATGCCGG
CCACGATGCGTCCGGCGTAGAGGCGATTAGTCCAATTTGTTAAAGACAGGATATCAGTGGTCCAGGCTCT
AGTTTTGACTCAACAATATCACCAGCTGAAGCCTATAGAGTACGAGCCATAGATAAAATAAAAGATTTTA
TTTAGTCTCCAGAAAAAGGGGGGAATGAAAGACCCCACCTGTAGGTTTGGCAAGCTAGCTTAAGTAACGC
CATTTTGCAAGGCATGGAAAATACATAACTGAGAATAGAGAAGTTCAGATCAAGGTTAGGAACAGAGAGA
CAGCAGAATATGGGCCAAACAGGATATCTGTGGTAAGCAGTTCCTGCCCCGGCTCAGGGCCAAGAACAGA
TGGTCCCCAGATGCGGTCCCGCCCTCAGCAGTTTCTAGAGAACCATCAGATGTTTCCAGGGTGCCCCAAG
GACCTGAAATGACCCTGTGCCTTATTTGAACTAACCAATCAGTTCGCTTCTCGCTTCTGTTCGCGCGCTT
CTGCTCCCCGAGCTCAATAAAAGAGCCCACAACCCCTCACTCGGCGCGCCAGTCCTCCGATAGACTGCGT
CGCCCGGGTACCCGTATTCCCAATAAAGCCTCTTGCTGTTTGCATCCGAATCGTGGACTCGCTGATCCTT
GGGAGGGTCTCCTCAGATTGATTGACTGCCCACCTCGGGGGTCTTTCATTTGGAGGTTCCACCGAGATTT
GGAGACCCCTGCCCAGGGACCACCGACCCCCCCGCCGGGAGGTAAGCTGGCCAGCGGTCGTTTCGTGTCT
GTCTCTGTCTTTGTGCGTGTTTGTGCCGGCATCTAATGTTTGCGCCTGCGTCTGTACTAGTTAGCTAACT
AGCTCTGTATCTGGCGGACCCGTGGTGGAACTGACGAGTTCTGAACACCCGGCCGCAACCCTGGGAGACG
TCCCAGGGACTTTGGGGGCCGTTTTTGTGGCCCGACCTGAGGAAGGGAGTCGATGTGGAATCCGACCCCG
TCAGGATATGTGGTTCTGGTAGGAGACGAGAACCTAAAACAGTTCCCGCCTCCGTCTGAATTTTTGCTTT
CGGTTTGGAACCGAAGCCGCGCGTCTTGTCTGCTGCAGCGCTGCAGCATCGTTCTGTGTTGTCTCTGTCT
GACTGTGTTTCTGTATTTGTCTGAAAATTAGGGCCAGACTGTTACCACTCCCTTAAGTTTGACCTTAGGT
CACTGGAAAGATGTCGAGCGGATCGCTCACAACCAGTCGGTAGATGTCAAGAAGAGACGTTGGGTTACCT
TCTGCTCTGCAGAATGGCCAACCTTTAACGTCGGATGGCCGCGAGACGGCACCTTTAACCGAGACCTCAT
CACCCAGGTTAAGATCAAGGTCTTTTCACCTGGCCCGCATGGACACCCAGACCAGGTCCCCTACATCGTG
ACCTGGGAAGCCTTGGCTTTTGACCCCCCTCCCTGGGTCAAGCCCTTTGTACACCCTAAGCCTCCGCCTC
CTCTTCCTCCATCCGCCCCGTCTCTCCCCCTTGAACCTCCTCGTTCGACCCCGCCTCGATCCTCCCTTTA
TCCAGCCCTCACTCCTTCTCTAGGCGCCGGAATTCCGAACAGTCTTCCGTAATAGAAGACACAAGGCTCG
AGCGGGATCAATTCCGCCCCCCCCCTAACGTTACTGGCCGAAGCCGCTTGGAATAAGGCCGGTGTGCGTT
TGTCTATATGTTATTTTCCACCATATTGCCGTCTTTTGGCAATGTGAGGGCCCGGAAACCTGGCCCTGTC
TTCTTGACGAGCATTCCTAGGGGTCTTTCCCCTCTCGCCAAAGGAATGCAAGGTCTGTTGAATGTCGTGA
AGGAAGCAGTTCCTCTGGAAGCTTCTTGAAGACAAACAACGTCTGTAGCGACCCTTTGCAGGCAGCGGAA
CCCCCCACCTGGCGACAGGTGCCTCTGCGGCCAAAAGCCACGTGTATAAGATACACCTGCAAAGGCGGCA
CAACCCCAGTGCCACGTTGTGAGTTGGATAGTTGTGGAAAGAGTCAAATGGCTCTCCTCAAGCGTATTCA
ACAAGGGGCTGAAGGATGCCCAGAAGGTACCCCATTGTATGGGATCTGATCTGGGGCCTCGGTGCACATG
CTTTACATGTGTTTAGTCGAGGTTAAAAAAACGTCTAGGCCCCCCGAACCACGGGGACGTGGTTTTCCTT
TGAAAAACACGATAATACCATGCCAGAGCCTTCTAAGTCTGCACCAGCCCCTAAGAAGGGATCTAAGAAA
GCCATCTCTAAGGCGCAGAAGAAGGATGGCAAGAAGCGCAAGCGCAGCCGCAAGGAGAGCTATTCGGTGT
ACGTGTACAAGGTGCTGAAGCAAGTGCACCCCGACACCGGCATCTCCTCCAAGGCCATGGGCATCATGAA
CTCGTTCGTGAACGACATCTTCGAGCGCATCGCGAGCGAGGCGTCCCGCCTGGCGCATTACAACAAGCGC
TCGACCATCACGTCCCGGGAGATCCAGACGGCCGTGCGCCTGCTGCTGCCCGGGGAGCTGGCCAAGCACG
CCGTGTCGGAGGGCACTAAGGCCGTCACCAAGTACACCAGCTCCAAGGACCCACCGGTCGCCACCGGATC
CACGGTCGCCACCATGGGCGACTACAAAGACGATGACGACAAGGGAGGAGGCGGGGGAGGGAAGGAGACC
GCCGCCGCCAAGTTCGAGAGGCAGCACATGGACAGCGGAGGAGGCGGGGGAGGGTATACAGATATCGAAA
TGAATAGACTCGGAAAGGGCATGCTGATGGTGTAAGCGGCCGCGACTCTAGAGTCGACCTGCAGGCATGC
AAGCTTCAGGTAGCCGGCTAACGTTAACAACCGGTACCTCTAGAACTATAGCTAGCATGCGCAAATTTAA
AGCGCTGATATCGATAAAATAAAAGATTTTATTTAGTCTCCAGAAAAAGGGGGGAATGAAAGACCCCACC
TGTAGGTTTGGCAAGCTAGCTTAAGTAACGCCATTTTGCAAGGCATGGAAAATACATAACTGAGAATAGA
GAAGTTCAGATCAAGGTTAGGAACAGAGAGACAGCAGAATATGGGCCAAACAGGATATCTGTGGTAAGCA
GTTCCTGCCCCGGCTCAGGGCCAAGAACAGATGGTCCCCAGATGCGGTCCCGCCCTCAGCAGTTTCTAGA
GAACCATCAGATGTTTCCAGGGTGCCCCAAGGACCTGAAATGACCCTGTGCCTTATTTGAACTAACCAAT
CAGTTCGCTTCTCGCTTCTGTTCGCGCGCTTCTGCTCCCCGAGCTCAATAAAAGAGCCCACAACCCCTCA
CTCGGCGCGCCAGTCCTCCGATAGACTGCGTCGCCCGGGTACCCGTGTATCCAATAAACCCTCTTGCAGT
TGCATCCGACTTGTGGTCTCGCTGTTCCTTGGGAGGGTCTCCTCTGAGTGATTGACTACCCGTCAGCGGG
GGTCTTTCATGGGTAACAGTTTCTTGAAGTTGGAGAACAACATTCTGAGGGTAGGAGTCGAATATTAAGT
AATCCTGACTCAATTAGCCACTGTTTTGAATCCACATACTCCAATACTCCTGAAATAGTTCATTATGGAC
AGCGCAGAAAGAGCTGGGGAGAATTGTGAAATTGTTATCCGCTCACAATTCCACACAACATACGAGCCGG
AAGCATAAAGTGTAAAGCCTGGGGTGCCTAATGAGTGAGCTAACTCACATTAATTGCGTTGCGCTCACTG
CCCGCTTTCCAGTCGGGAAACCTGTCGTGCCAGCTGCATTAATGAATCGGCCAACGCGCGGGGAGAGGCG
GTTTGCGTATTGGGCGCTCTTCCGCTTCCTCGCTCACTGACTCGCTGCGCTCGGTCGTTCGGCTGCGGCG
AGCGGTATCAGCTCACTCAAAGGCGGTAATACGGTTATCCACAGAATCAGGGGATAACGCAGGAAAGAAC
ATGTGAGCAAAAGGCCAGCAAAAGGCCAGGAACCGTAAAAAGGCCGCGTTGCTGGCGTTTTTCCATAGGC
TCCGCCCCCCTGACGAGCATCACAAAAATCGACGCTCAAGTCAGAGGTGGCGAAACCCGACAGGACTATA
AAGATACCAGGCGTTTCCCCCTGGAAGCTCCCTCGTGCGCTCTCCTGTTCCGACCCTGCCGCTTACCGGA
TACCTGTCCGCCTTTCTCCCTTCGGGAAGCGTGGCGCTTTCTCATAGCTCACGCTGTAGGTATCTCAGTT
CGGTGTAGGTCGTTCGCTCCAAGCTGGGCTGTGTGCACGAACCCCCCGTTCAGCCCGACCGCTGCGCCTT
ATCCGGTAACTATCGTCTTGAGTCCAACCCGGTAAGACACGACTTATCGCCACTGGCAGCAGCCACTGGT
AACAGGATTAGCAGAGCGAGGTATGTAGGCGGTGCTACAGAGTTCTTGAAGTGGTGGCCTAACTACGGCT
ACACTAGAAGAACAGTATTTGGTATCTGCGCTCTGCTGAAGCCAGTTACCTTCGGAAAAAGAGTTGGTAG
CTCTTGATCCGGCAAACAAACCACCGCTGGTAGCGGTGGTTTTTTTGTTTGCAAGCAGCAGATTACGCGC
AGAAAAAAAGGATCTCAAGAAGATCCTTTGATCTTTTCTACGGGGTCTGACGCTCAGTGGAACGAAAACT
CACGTTAAGGGATTTTGGTCATGAGATTATCAAAAAGGATCTTCACCTAGATCCTTTTAAATTAAAAATG
AAGTTTTAAATCAATCTAAAGTATATATGAGTAAACTTGGTCTGACAGTTACCAATGCTTAATCAGTGAG
GCACCTATCTCAGCGATCTGTCTATTTCGTTCATCCATAGTTGCCTGACTCCCCGTCGTGTAGATAACTA
CGATACGGGAGGGCTTACCATCTGGCCCCAGTGCTGCAATGATACCGCGAGACCCACGCTCACCGGCTCC
AGATTTATCAGCAATAAACCAGCCAGCCGGAAGGGCCGAGCGCAGAAGTGGTCCTGCAACTTTATCCGCC
TCCATCCAGTCTATTAATTGTTGCCGGGAAGCTAGAGTAAGTAGTTCGCCAGTTAATAGTTTGCGCAACG
TTGTTGCCATTGCTACAGGCATCGTGGTGTCACGCTCGTCGTTTGGTATGGCTTCATTCAGCTCCGGTTC
CCAACGATCAAGGCGAGTTACATGATCCCCCATGTTGTGCAAAAAAGCGGTTAGCTCCTTCGGTCCTCCG
ATCGTTGTCAGAAGTAAGTTGGCCGCAGTGTTATCACTCATGGTTATGGCAGCACTGCATAATTCTCTTA
CTGTCATGCCATCCGTAAGATGCTTTTCTGTGACTGGTGAGTACTCAACCAAGTCATTCTGAGAATAGTG
TATGCGGCGACCGAGTTGCTCTTGCCCGGCGTCAATACGGGATAATACCGCGCCACATAGCAGAACTTTA
AAAGTGCTCATCATTGGAAAACGTTCTTCGGGGCGAAAACTCTCAAGGATCTTACCGCTGTTGAGATCCA
GTTCGATGTAACCCACTCGTGCACCCAACTGATCTTCAGCATCTTTTACTTTCACCAGCGTTTCTGGGTG
AGCAAAAACAGGAAGGCAAAATGCCGCAAAAAAGGGAATAAGGGCGACACGGAAATGTTGAATACTCATA
CTCTTCCTTTTTCAATATTATTGAAGCATTTATCAGGGTTATTGTCTCATGAGCGGATACATATTTGAAT
GTATTTAGAAAAATAAACAAATAGGGGTTCCGCGCACATTTCCCCGAAAAGTGCCACCTGACGTCTAAGA
AACCATTATTATCATGACATTAACCTATAAAAATAGGCGTATCACGAGGCCCTTTCGTCTCGCGCGTTTC
GGTGATGACGGTGAAAACCTCTGACACATGCAGCTCCCGGAGACGGTCACAGCTTGTCTGTAAGCGGATG
CCGGGAGCAGACAAGCCCGTCAGGGCGCGTCAGCGGGTGTTGGCGGGTGTCGGGGCTGGCTTAACTATGC
GGCATCAGAGCAGATTGTACTGAGAGTGCACCATATGCGGTGTGAAATACCGCACAGATGCGTAAGGAGA
AAATACCGCATCAGGCGCCATTCGCCATTCAGGCTGCGCAACTGTTGGGAAGGGCGATCGGTGCGGGCCT
CTTCGCTATTACGCCAGCTGGCGAAAGGGGGATGTGCTGCAAGGCGATTAAGTTGGGTAACGCCAGGG
Features (pLannotate 1.2.2; 19 found; start..end, strand, type, name):
     32..233     -  CDS            TcR (fragment): tetracycline efflux protein; tet; confers resistance to tetracycline
    234..332     +  CDS            env (fragment): murine leukemia virus gPr80 envelope polyprotein precursor; env; proteolytically cleaved into gp70SU and p15TM subunits
    374..890     +  LTR            5' LTR: 5' long terminal repeat from murine embryonic stem cell virus
    954..1295    +  misc_feature   MESV Ψ: packaging signal of murine embryonic stem cell virus
   1362..1778    +  CDS            gag (truncated): truncated Moloney murine leukemia virus (MMLV) gag gene lacking the start codon
   1837..2397    +  misc_feature   IRES: internal ribosome entry site (IRES) of the encephalomyocarditis virus (EMCV)
   2400..2777    +  CDS            H2bc3: H2B1B_MOUSE - Also known as Hist1h2bb Experimental evidence at protein level: Swiss-Prot protein existence level 1. Core component of nucleosome. Nucleosomes wrap and compact DNA into chromatin, limiting DNA accessibility to the cellular machineries which require DNA as a template. Histones thereby play a central role in transcription regulation, DNA repair, DNA replication and chromosomal stability. DNA accessibility is regulated via a complex set of post-translational modifications of histones, also called histone code, and nucleosome remodeling. From Mus musculus (Mouse).
   2986..3016    +  misc_feature   MCS (fragment): pUC18/19 multiple cloning site
   3136..3650    +  LTR            3' LTR: 3' long terminal repeat from murine embryonic stem cell virus
   3812..3828    -  protein_bind   lac operator: The lac repressor binds to the lac operator to inhibit transcription in E. coli. This inhibition can be relieved by adding lactose or isopropyl-β-D-thiogalactopyranoside (IPTG). lac repressor encoded by lacI
   3836..3866    -  promoter       lac promoter: promoter for the E. coli lac operon
   3881..3902    -  protein_bind   CAP binding site: CAP binding activates transcription in the presence of cAMP. E. coli catabolite activator protein
   3915..4007    -  CDS            lacI (fragment): lac repressor; lacI; The lac repressor binds to the lac operator to inhibit transcription in E. coli. This inhibition can be relieved by adding lactose or isopropyl-β-D-thiogalactopyranoside (IPTG).
   4190..4778    -  rep_origin     ori: high-copy-number ColE1/pMB1/pBR322/pUC origin of replication
   4949..5809    -  CDS            AmpR: β-lactamase; bla; confers resistance to ampicillin, carbenicillin, and related antibiotics
   5810..5914    -  promoter       AmpR promoter: bla
   6009..6044    +  CDS            rop (fragment): Rop protein, which maintains plasmids at low copy number; rop
   6146..6245    +  misc_feature   bom (fragment): basis of mobility region from pBR322
   6251..32      -  CDS            lacZα (fragment) (across the origin): LacZα fragment of β-galactosidase; lacZ fragment
