[The description below was written by a language model from this plasmid's Addgene catalogue record and pLannotate feature annotations shown in this document.]
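Description:
pMIHP-16273 Flag.S.VSVG is an MSCV-type gammaretroviral transfer plasmid of about 6.4 kb, deposited as an empty backbone from a "Flow Code" series that was built from Pro-Code vectors. It is maintained in E. coli through a high-copy ColE1/pUC origin and selected with ampicillin through the AmpR (β-lactamase) cassette. A recombination-deficient host is recommended, which is the usual precaution for plasmids carrying direct LTR repeats. Short fragments of TcR, lacZα, lacI, rop, bom and env are also annotated. These appear to be leftovers from earlier cloning steps in pBR322/pUC-type and retroviral vectors rather than working elements.

The retroviral unit is bounded by murine embryonic stem cell virus 5' and 3' LTRs. It contains the MESV Ψ packaging signal and a truncated, start-codon-less MMLV gag segment, which helps the genomic RNA get packaged when gag, pol and env are supplied in trans. Downstream, an EMCV IRES precedes a mouse histone H2B (H2bc3) coding sequence, followed by a remnant of a pUC multiple cloning site before the 3' LTR. The catalogue lists Flag, S and VSVG epitope tags. The feature table does not annotate them, but an unannotated stretch follows the H2B sequence, so the tags may be fused to the histone there; the record does not confirm this. In that arrangement, the tag combination would act as a nuclear, antibody-detectable protein barcode that can be read by flow cytometry.

No gene of interest is present. The IRES layout suggests that a coding sequence would be placed upstream, so that it and the barcode are expressed from one LTR-driven transcript, which matches the depositor's note that the plasmid is for use with mRNAs. Different epitope combinations across the series would then allow pooled, multiplexed tracking of transduced cells.
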