Addgene plasmid #241503: pMIHP-16273 Flag.S.VSVG
Purpose: (Empty Backbone) Flag.S.VSVG Flow Code Plasmid This plasmid is to be used with mRNAs.
Depositing lab: Adrian Liston. Depositing organization: Babraham Institute. Publication: The tissue-resident regulatory T cell pool is shaped by transient multi-tissue migration and a conserved residency program. Burton OT, Bricard O, Tareen S, Gergelits V, Andrews S, Biggins L, Roca CP, Whyte C, Junius S, Brajic A, Pasciuto E, Ali M, Lemaitre P, Schlenner SM, Ishigame H, Brown BD, Dooley J, Liston A. Immunity. 2024 Jul 9;57(7):1586-1602.e10. doi: 10.1016/j.immuni.2024.05.023. Epub 2024 Jun 18. PubMed 38897202.
Backbone
  Vector backbone: Retroviral plasmid
  Vector type: Retroviral
  Tag / fusion protein: Flag; S; VSVG
Growth in bacteria
  Bacterial resistance: Ampicillin, 100 μg/mL
  Growth temperature: 30°C
  Growth strain: NEB Stable
  Copy number: Unknown
Gene/Insert
  Gene/Insert name: None
Resource information
  A portion of this plasmid was derived from a plasmid made by: The plasmids were generated using pro-code vectors received from Dr Brian Brown at Mount Sinai and we have their permission via email for these to be deposited.
Terms and licenses: Academic/Nonprofit Terms; Industry Terms: Not Available to Industry
Depositor comments: Any stbl competent cell strain can be used for growing this plasmid.
How to cite: pMIHP-16273 Flag.S.VSVG was a gift from Adrian Liston (Addgene plasmid # 241503 ; http://n2t.net/addgene:241503 ; RRID:Addgene_241503)
